Addgene plasmid #89376: E1b-GFP-Tol2-Gateway mmu SE-Irf2bpl G
Purpose: Vector for reporter assay of one mouse super-enhancer region
Depositing lab: Alena Shkumatava. Depositing organization: Institut Curie. Publication: Comparative analyses of super-enhancers reveal conserved elements in vertebrate genomes. Perez-Rico YA, Boeva V, Mallory AC, Bitetti A, Majello S, Barillot E, Shkumatava A. Genome Res. 2017 Feb;27(2):259-268. doi: 10.1101/gr.203679.115. Epub 2016 Dec 13. PubMed 27965291.
Backbone
  Vector backbone: E1b-GFP-Tol2-Gateway
  Backbone manufacturer: Nadav Ahituv lab
  Total vector size (bp): 11639
  Modifications to backbone: Insertion of super-enhancer region
Growth in bacteria
  Bacterial resistance: Chloramphenicol and Ampicillin, 25 & 100 μg/mL
  Growth temperature: 37°C
  Growth strain: ccdB Survival
  Copy number: High Copy
Gene/Insert
  Gene/Insert name: Irf2bpl (alt name: super-enhancer Irf2bpl)
  Species: M. musculus (mouse)
  Insert size (bp): 2312
  Entrez Gene: Irf2bpl (a.k.a. 6430527G18Rik, Eap1)
  Cloning method: Gibson Cloning
  Sequencing primers: 5′ GGACTCGAATTTCAGCAGGTGA; 3′ GTCGGTGTACATTGTCCTGGAAG
Terms and licenses: Academic/Nonprofit Terms; Industry Terms: Not Available to Industry
How to cite: E1b-GFP-Tol2-Gateway mmu SE-Irf2bpl G was a gift from Alena Shkumatava (Addgene plasmid # 89376 ; http://n2t.net/addgene:89376 ; RRID:Addgene_89376)
