[The description below was written by a language model from this plasmid's Addgene catalogue record and pLannotate feature annotations shown in this document.]
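Description:
E1b-GFP-Tol2-Gateway mmu SE-Irf2bpl G is an enhancer-reporter plasmid of about 11.6 kb, built on the E1b-GFP-Tol2-Gateway backbone to test one region of the mouse Irf2bpl super-enhancer. A 2,312 bp mouse genomic fragment was inserted by Gibson cloning. It is not annotated in the feature table, but the unannotated stretch running from just after attR2, across the plasmid origin, to the minimal promoter is about the right size, which would place the fragment directly upstream of the reporter. The reporter unit consists of a minimal TATA-box promoter with low basal activity (the E1b minimal promoter of the backbone name), a rabbit β-globin intron, EGFP and an SV40 polyadenylation signal. Because the minimal promoter is nearly silent alone, GFP expression reports the regulatory activity of the adjacent test fragment.

The insert was added by Gibson assembly rather than by LR recombination, so the Gateway destination cassette remains intact: attR1, the chloramphenicol resistance gene, ccdB and attR2. This explains the dual chloramphenicol and ampicillin selection and the need for a ccdB-tolerant bacterial strain. The rest of the plasmid is pBluescript-like, with a high-copy ColE1/pUC origin, AmpR, an f1 origin, T3 and T7 promoters and lac-derived remnants. The backbone name implies Tol2 transposon arms for transposase-mediated genomic integration, a system commonly used for zebrafish transgenesis, but these arms are not annotated in the feature table, and the record does not state the host organism used for the assay. The stated purpose is a reporter assay of this super-enhancer region, from a comparative study of conserved super-enhancer elements in vertebrate genomes.
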