Features (pLannotate 1.2.2; 25 found; start..end, strand, type, name):
   2327..2344    +  promoter       minP (fragment): minimal TATA-box promoter with low basal activity
   2413..2985    +  intron         β-globin intron: intron from rabbit β-globin gene
   3065..3784    +  CDS            EGFP: the original enhanced GFP (Yang et al., 1996) mammalian codon-optimized
   3785..3809    -  misc_feature   MCS (fragment): pBluescript multiple cloning site
   3829..3963    -  polyA_signal   SV40 poly(A) signal: SV40 polyadenylation signal
   3986..4069    -  CDS            large T antigen (fragment): large T antigen from SV40 (simian virus 40)
   4633..4673    -  misc_feature   MCS (fragment): pBluescript multiple cloning site
   4686..4704    -  promoter       T3 promoter: promoter for bacteriophage T3 RNA polymerase
   4747..4769    -  protein_bind   lac operator (fragment): The lac repressor binds to the lac operator to inhibit transcription in E. coli. This inhibition can be relieved by adding lactose or isopropyl-β-D-thiogalactopyranoside (IPTG). lac repressor encoded by lacI
   4773..4803    -  promoter       lac promoter: promoter for the E. coli lac operon
   4818..4839    -  protein_bind   CAP binding site: CAP binding activates transcription in the presence of cAMP. E. coli catabolite activator protein
   4852..4944    -  CDS            lacI (fragment): lac repressor; lacI; The lac repressor binds to the lac operator to inhibit transcription in E. coli. This inhibition can be relieved by adding lactose or isopropyl-β-D-thiogalactopyranoside (IPTG).
   5127..5715    -  rep_origin     ori: high-copy-number ColE1/pMB1/pBR322/pUC origin of replication
   5886..6746    -  CDS            AmpR: β-lactamase; bla; confers resistance to ampicillin, carbenicillin, and related antibiotics
   6747..6851    -  promoter       AmpR promoter: bla
   6904..7332    -  rep_origin     f1 ori (sequence partly withheld): f1 bacteriophage origin of replication; arrow indicates direction of (+) strand synthesis
   7337..7492    -  CDS            lacZα (fragment): LacZα fragment of β-galactosidase; lacZ fragment
   7500..7518    +  promoter       T7 promoter: promoter for bacteriophage T7 RNA polymerase
   9923..10047   +  protein_bind   attR1: mutant version of attR; recombination site for the Gateway® LR reaction LR Clonase™
  10072..10102   +  promoter       lac UV5 promoter: E. coli lac promoter with an "up" mutation
  10126..10155   +  promoter       cat promoter (fragment): promoter of the E. coli cat gene encoding chloramphenicol acetyltransferase
  10156..10815   +  CDS            CmR: chloramphenicol acetyltransferase; cat; confers resistance to chloramphenicol
  10994..11152   +  CDS            ccdA (fragment): CCDA_ECO57 - Also known as H, letA. Experimental evidence at protein level: Swiss-Prot protein existence level 1. Antitoxin component of a type II toxin-antitoxin (TA) system which inhibits the post-segregational killing (PSK) of plasmid-free cells, also referred to as a plasmid addiction system. Binds to and blocks the activity of CcdB; will also remove bound CcdB protein from the CcdB-GyrA complex by forming a CcdA-CcdB complex, a process termed rejuvenation. Functions as a transcriptional corepressor for the ccdAB operon, repression also requires CcdB (By similarity). From Escherichia coli
  11157..11459   +  CDS            ccdB: CCDB_ECOLI - Also known as G, letB, letD. Experimental evidence at protein level: Swiss-Prot protein existence level 1. Toxic component of a type II toxin-antitoxin (TA) system, functioning in plasmid maintainence. Responsible for the post- segregational killing (PSK) of plasmid-free cells, also referred to as a plasmid addiction system. Half-life of over 2 hours. Cell killing by CcdB is accompanied by filamentation, defects in chromosome and plasmid segregation, defects in cell division, formation of anucleate cells, decreased DNA synthesis and plasmid loss. Interferes with the activity of DN
  11503..11627   -  protein_bind   attR2: mutant version of attR; recombination site for the Gateway® LR reaction LR Clonase™
>Addgene plasmid #89376 | E1b-GFP-Tol2-Gateway mmu SE-Irf2bpl G | addgene full sequence | sequence record 180215 | Addgene NGS Result
GGACTCGAATTTCAGCAGGTGAGAGAAATCAAGGCAACAGAGCCCAGTGTGGCTAAGGTCACACACTAAG
GTCGGGCTGCAGGGACAGAGCTAAGGACAGGCTTCAGACAGACCCACAACCAAGGCCCCAGCCCAGTACA
GAGGAGGAGCAAACATTTCCCAGCTTGTGTCTGAAGTAGACCCCAGCACTTTCCACACCCGAGACCTTGA
GGCAGCGGCTGTCCTTTCTTCTGGGGAAATAGAGGCCCTGGGGTTCCCCTGGAGCCCCCTTGGCAAATTA
GGTCCAGACCAGGCAAAGCTCTCCAATGACTCAACTCCCAGGGAGGCCTTGAAACACCAGACCAGACATT
TAAAAAAAAGGAAAGAAAGAAAAAGAAAGAAAGAAAGAAAAAAAAAAAACTGGCAGGATTCAAGAGAAGG
GATTAGATCATTGCAACAGGATGAAGGAAATGAGGAACCTAGGGAGGGGAGGAGGGACAGGGGCCAAGAA
TGTCTCAAGACAACCCCAAGCGCCTACAGATTAAAGCAGGCTCGTGCACCAACAGCTGAGGCCACTGCCA
GGAAGTCCTGGCCTCATTCAGCCCCTTTAGGGCGGGGTAAAAATAATCTCGTCCATACACAAGGAGATCA
CACACTCACAGATCAGCAACCAAATCCCGGGGAGGCTGTGAGCACGGTAAAGACGTTTGGGCACCCTATG
TGTACAGACAAAATTCAGCCACACAGACACATGTGTGCAGAAGTCCGGGGCCTGGCGTGCAAGCCCACGG
GACTGTGTGTGTGTGTGTGTTTGCGTGCAGTCTACAAACATGTTTTCACAAAGCTCTGGGGAGAAGCGAT
CATTCATCTCCCAGGAATCTTAGCAACAGCCATCCCCAGAAAAGGCTCTGCCAGCTGGAGCGGGGATGAG
TCAGCAGAGGGCTGGTGGGGGAGGGGCAGCTCCGCCCCTGGCCTGGCCTCCCCCTTCTCCTGGGAAGGTC
TCCAGGCCTAGCCTGGCCCTGGCTGCTGCTCCTGGGTCACTGCCTTGGCACTGGGGGCCGAGAACACATT
CCTGGAACCGGCCAGCACAGACGGCTAGAGGGTTTTCCCTCCTCCTGCTTCCCCCTCCAGTCCCGCCCCA
CACCCGCCCTTTTATTTTTCCTTCTCGCTGCAGAACCAAAACACCGTGTTCACGAGCCCTGGAATGGGAG
CCAAATGGCAAGCATAGAGCGATTGGACACAGGAGCTGCCAGGCCCAAGCAGGCCAGGCAATGAGGACAC
CTCCTGTCAGCAGCCCAGGGCCCAGCGAGGGGCTGTCATACTCTCCTTCCATCTATCCCGGCAAAGGGTC
ATTGCTCAGGGCTCCTGGGAACTGGAGTTCAAGGTGATGGCTGCTGGGGAGCTAGGCTGTGTCACTCAGC
CTGGATAGCTGAGGCTGAGGTTGCTAACACGGGAGGGGAGGGTGACCGGAGGAACAGCAGATTCATCATG
ACATCATTGCCTGAGAGCATCAAGTTCACCTTCACTGCGTGCTCAGGAGTGGCAGAACCGTCTTTTTTTC
AGATGGGGAGATGAAGATGCAAGACGGGAGAGGCCTGGGGCCCAAGGTCATCTGCAGAGACAAGCCCCAG
GCGCTAGATGAAGTGAAAGCAGGCTACAGCCGACTTGGATTAAGGACAGGTAGCCCTTGCTAGTTCCCCA
GGCTCCACCTACCCCTAGTGTGCCAGGTCCATACAAAAACAAACAGAATAAAAAACAAAACAAAGAGCTA
GCGAAATCTCATCCCTGTCCCCAAACGGATCTCAACGAGGAGCCAAAGGCGGCGGCGGCTCTGCAGCCTT
GGTGAAGGTTGTCGTGAGCAGGGGCAGTAACCACCCGGCCCGGCCCAAATCCCTGGCCTCTTTACTGGAG
GCAGGAAATGAATAAAAAGCTAAATGAGTTTGGAAATGCCAGGAGGCAGTGTTTATCCCCCTTCCCCCAC
CCCCTCCCCTTGGCAAGGACCGTGTAAAGTTACAGTTTAATCTTGGAAATGCCAGACAGCTGTTCCCCGT
TGCTAAGAGACTGGCCCACATTATGCAGATGTCAGAGACCTCAAATGTCTGCCGGAAATTACTGATCATG
TTGGAAGAGCAGAGGGGCCTTCTCTCGGCCCGGGAAGCGCTCAGCAGGAGACCCCCTGGGGATAGCAGAA
ATAAGGAGTCCACCCCTCCCTGCCTCTTCCTCAGATTCTCTGGAACCTTGGCTTCTGGGCTAGTCCTGAC
TCATGGCCCCTTTCTCCTTTCTGTCTCCTCCTATACCCCTGCCTCTATCCTTCCAGGACAATGTACACCG
ACAGATCTCTCGACTCTAGAGGGTATATAATGGATCCCATCGCGTCTCAGCCTCACTTTGAGCTCCTCCA
CACGAATTTCGACCGATCCTGAGAACTTCAGGGTGAGTTTGGGGACCCTTGATTGTTCTTTCTTTTTCGC
TATTGTAAAATTCATGTTATATGGAGGGGGCAAAGTTTTCAGGGTGTTGTTTAGAATGGGAAGATGTCCC
TTGTATCACCATGGACCCTCATGATAATTTTGTTTCTTTCACTTTCTACTCTGTTGACAACCATTGTCTC
CTCTTATTTTCTTTTCATTTTCTGTAACTTTTTCGTTAAACTTTAGCTTGCATTTGTAACGAATTTTTAA
ATTCACTTTTGTTTATTTGTCAGATTGTAAGTACTTTCTCTAATCACTTTTTTTTCAAGGCAATCAGGGT
ATATTATATTGTACTTCAGCACAGTTTTAGAGAACAATTGTTATAATTAAATGATAAGGTAGAATATTTC
TGCATATAAATTCTGGCTGGCGTGGAAATATTCTTATTGGTAGAAACAACTACACCCTGGTCATCATCCT
GCCTTTCTCTTTATGGTTACAATGATATACACTGTTTGAGATGAGGATAAAATACTCTGAGTCCAAACCG
GGCCCCTCTGCTAACCATGTTCATGCCTTCTTCTCTTTCCTACAGCTCCTGGGCAACGTGCTGGTTGTTG
TGCTGTCTCATCATTTTGGCAAAGAATTCCTCGACGGATCCACCGGTCGCCACCATGGTGAGCAAGGGCG
AGGAGCTGTTCACCGGGGTGGTGCCCATCCTGGTCGAGCTGGACGGCGACGTAAACGGCCACAAGTTCAG
CGTGTCCGGCGAGGGCGAGGGCGATGCCACCTACGGCAAGCTGACCCTGAAGTTCATCTGCACCACCGGC
AAGCTGCCCGTGCCCTGGCCCACCCTCGTGACCACCCTGACCTACGGCGTGCAGTGCTTCAGCCGCTACC
CCGACCACATGAAGCAGCACGACTTCTTCAAGTCCGCCATGCCCGAAGGCTACGTCCAGGAGCGCACCAT
CTTCTTCAAGGACGACGGCAACTACAAGACCCGCGCCGAGGTGAAGTTCGAGGGCGACACCCTGGTGAAC
CGCATCGAGCTGAAGGGCATCGACTTCAAGGAGGACGGCAACATCCTGGGGCACAAGCTGGAGTACAACT
ACAACAGCCACAACGTCTATATCATGGCCGACAAGCAGAAGAACGGCATCAAGGTGAACTTCAAGATCCG
CCACAACATCGAGGACGGCAGCGTGCAGCTCGCCGACCACTACCAGCAGAACACCCCCATCGGCGACGGC
CCCGTGCTGCTGCCCGACAACCACTACCTGAGCACCCAGTCCGCCCTGAGCAAAGACCCCAACGAGAAGC
GCGATCACATGGTCCTGCTGGAGTTCGTGACCGCCGCCGGGATCACTCTCGGCATGGACGAGCTGTACAA
GTAAAGCGGCCGCCACCGCGGTGGAGCTCGAATTAATTCATCGATGATGATCCAGACATGATAAGATACA
TTGATGAGTTTGGACAAACCACAACTAGAATGCAGTGAAAAAAATGCTTTATTTGTGAAATTTGTGATGC
TATTGCTTTATTTGTAACCATTATAAGCTGCAATAAACAAGTTAACAACAACAATTGCATTCATTTTATG
TTTCAGGTTCAGGGGGAGGTGTGGGAGGTTTTTTAAAGCAAGTAAAACCTCTACAAATGTGGTATGGCTG
ATTATGATCCTCTAGATCAGATCCGAAGATACGGCCACGGGTGCTCTTGATCCTGTGGCTGATTTTGGAC
TGTGCTGCTCGCAGCTGCTGATGAATCACATACTTCCTCCATTTTCTTCCACTGATTGACTGTTATAATT
TCCCTAATTTCCAGGTCAAGGTGCTGTGCATTGTGGTAATAGATGTGACATGACGTCACTTCCAAAGGAC
CAATGAACATGTCTGACCAATTTCATATAATGTGAAAACGATTTTCATAGGCAGAATAAATAACATTTAA
ATTAAACTGGGCATCAGCGCAATTCAATTGGTTTGGTAATAGCAAGGGAAAATAGAATGAAGTGATCTCC
AAAAAATAAGTACTTTTTGACTGTAAATAAAATTGTAAGGAGTAAAAAGTACTTTTTTTTCTAAAAAAAT
GTAATTAAGTAAAAGTAAAAGTATTGATTTTTAATTGTACTCAAGTAAAGTAAAAATCCCCAAAAATAAT
ACTTAAGTACAGTAATCAAGTAAAATTACTCAAGTACTTTACACCTCTGGTTCTTGACCCCCTACCTTCA
GCAAGCCCAGCAGATCCACTAGTTCTAGAGCGGCCGCCACCGCGGTGGAGCTCCAGCTTTTGTTCCCTTT
AGTGAGGGTTAATTGCGCGCTTGGCGTAATCATGGTCATAGCTGTTTCCTGTGTGAAATTGTTATCCGCT
CACAATTCCACACAACATACGAGCCGGAAGCATAAAGTGTAAAGCCTGGGGTGCCTAATGAGTGAGCTAA
CTCACATTAATTGCGTTGCGCTCACTGCCCGCTTTCCAGTCGGGAAACCTGTCGTGCCAGCTGCATTAAT
GAATCGGCCAACGCGCGGGGAGAGGCGGTTTGCGTATTGGGCGCTCTTCCGCTTCCTCGCTCACTGACTC
GCTGCGCTCGGTCGTTCGGCTGCGGCGAGCGGTATCAGCTCACTCAAAGGCGGTAATACGGTTATCCACA
GAATCAGGGGATAACGCAGGAAAGAACATGTGAGCAAAAGGCCAGCAAAAGGCCAGGAACCGTAAAAAGG
CCGCGTTGCTGGCGTTTTTCCATAGGCTCCGCCCCCCTGACGAGCATCACAAAAATCGACGCTCAAGTCA
GAGGTGGCGAAACCCGACAGGACTATAAAGATACCAGGCGTTTCCCCCTGGAAGCTCCCTCGTGCGCTCT
CCTGTTCCGACCCTGCCGCTTACCGGATACCTGTCCGCCTTTCTCCCTTCGGGAAGCGTGGCGCTTTCTC
ATAGCTCACGCTGTAGGTATCTCAGTTCGGTGTAGGTCGTTCGCTCCAAGCTGGGCTGTGTGCACGAACC
CCCCGTTCAGCCCGACCGCTGCGCCTTATCCGGTAACTATCGTCTTGAGTCCAACCCGGTAAGACACGAC
TTATCGCCACTGGCAGCAGCCACTGGTAACAGGATTAGCAGAGCGAGGTATGTAGGCGGTGCTACAGAGT
TCTTGAAGTGGTGGCCTAACTACGGCTACACTAGAAGAACAGTATTTGGTATCTGCGCTCTGCTGAAGCC
AGTTACCTTCGGAAAAAGAGTTGGTAGCTCTTGATCCGGCAAACAAACCACCGCTGGTAGCGGTGGTTTT
TTTGTTTGCAAGCAGCAGATTACGCGCAGAAAAAAAGGATCTCAAGAAGATCCTTTGATCTTTTCTACGG
GGTCTGACGCTCAGTGGAACGAAAACTCACGTTAAGGGATTTTGGTCATGAGATTATCAAAAAGGATCTT
CACCTAGATCCTTTTAAATTAAAAATGAAGTTTTAAATCAATCTAAAGTATATATGAGTAAACTTGGTCT
GACAGTTACCAATGCTTAATCAGTGAGGCACCTATCTCAGCGATCTGTCTATTTCGTTCATCCATAGTTG
CCTGACTCCCCGTCGTGTAGATAACTACGATACGGGAGGGCTTACCATCTGGCCCCAGTGCTGCAATGAT
ACCGCGAGACCCACGCTCACCGGCTCCAGATTTATCAGCAATAAACCAGCCAGCCGGAAGGGCCGAGCGC
AGAAGTGGTCCTGCAACTTTATCCGCCTCCATCCAGTCTATTAATTGTTGCCGGGAAGCTAGAGTAAGTA
GTTCGCCAGTTAATAGTTTGCGCAACGTTGTTGCCATTGCTACAGGCATCGTGGTGTCACGCTCGTCGTT
TGGTATGGCTTCATTCAGCTCCGGTTCCCAACGATCAAGGCGAGTTACATGATCCCCCATGTTGTGCAAA
AAAGCGGTTAGCTCCTTCGGTCCTCCGATCGTTGTCAGAAGTAAGTTGGCCGCAGTGTTATCACTCATGG
TTATGGCAGCACTGCATAATTCTCTTACTGTCATGCCATCCGTAAGATGCTTTTCTGTGACTGGTGAGTA
CTCAACCAAGTCATTCTGAGAATAGTGTATGCGGCGACCGAGTTGCTCTTGCCCGGCGTCAATACGGGAT
AATACCGCGCCACATAGCAGAACTTTAAAAGTGCTCATCATTGGAAAACGTTCTTCGGGGCGAAAACTCT
CAAGGATCTTACCGCTGTTGAGATCCAGTTCGATGTAACCCACTCGTGCACCCAACTGATCTTCAGCATC
TTTTACTTTCACCAGCGTTTCTGGGTGAGCAAAAACAGGAAGGCAAAATGCCGCAAAAAAGGGAATAAGG
GCGACACGGAAATGTTGAATACTCATACTCTTCCTTTTTCAATATTATTGAAGCATTTATCAGGGTTATT
GTCTCATGAGCGGATACATATTTGAATGTATTTAGAAAAATAAACAAATAGGGGTTCCGCGCACATTTCC
CCGAAAAGTGCCACCTAAATTGTAAGCGTTAATATTTTGTTAAAATTCGCGTTAAATTTTTGTTAAATCA
GCTCATTTTTTAACCAATAGGCCGAAATCGGCAAAATCCCTTATAAATCAAAAGAATAGACCGAGATAGG
GT
[37 nt withheld, positions 7003-7039]
AAAGAACGTGGACTCCAACGTCAAAGG
[49 nt withheld, positions 7067-7115]
T
[91 nt withheld, positions 7117-7207]
G
[124 nt withheld, positions 7209-7332]
CCCATTCGCCATTCAGGCTGCGCAACTGTTGGGAAGGGCGATCGGTGCGGGCCTCTTCGCTATTACGCCA
GCTGGCGAAAGGGGGATGTGCTGCAAGGCGATTAAGTTGGGTAACGCCAGGGTTTTCCCAGTCACGACGT
TGTAAAACGACGGCCAGTGAGCGCGCGTAATACGACTCACTATAGGGCGAATTGGGTACCAAATAGTAGG
AATTACCCACCTGTACAAGTGCTGAAAACTTGGATGAATAAGCCCGTTTGCCATTTTCTACTGCTATTTT
AAATCTTTTCTGTATTTGTCTGCATTTGTCTTTACCCTTGAATAAATGTTTTAGTTGTTTTTTTTCAATT
ATGACTGTGTTTAACAGACATTATTACAATAATATGTAATAGTAGTACACACTATTATTATGTAATAGTA
CTTGTTGACTGTATTTGAGAACTGGACCGAGTGAGTGTTACGTCACCCATTCAAAATGACTTACTTCTGG
CTCCAACAAAATGAAGTTAATTCAGTTGCCATTTTTCACTGTATGGACATCGCCGTGTTGGAGCTAGACG
TTGCCAATAAGCAAGAAAGAGCCGAGATGCGTCGAGTCTGAGTCACCGTTCCTATGGCAACCCCTCTAAC
CAATCAGAAGTAAGCTTGTTGGAAGTCCACAGCCTACCACTTGAAAGCGGGCTGCACAAAATCTGTCAAA
CGTTTTGAACGTTGGATGTGAGAGCACATACTTTTATTAAGGCATCTGGTTGGTCAGTTTATAATATCAA
CAACTTGGGCTACAGAAAAGAAAAGTTATTACAGAAATTATGATTAACAAGTACATGTTAAATAAAGATT
TTAATATGAATGCCACCACTGGAGCATTCATGCCATTTGGAGCTTCTTCCTGTTTGGATCACTAGAAGGA
GGAGGTCACTCATTACAGTTCTCATATACAGTCGTTGGTTGGTTGGTTGGTTGGTAGATTGATTGATTGA
TTGATTGATTGATTGATTGATTGATTGATTGATTGATTGATTGATTGATTGATTGATTGATTGGTAGTCA
AAATAAGAAATAATTTCCACAGATTCATTACAGAAATGATTAAATGCATACATAAAAAACTGGGGGGGGG
GGGGGATACAACAACACACTTAAGTCACATTTGCCTACGTAAAGAAAAGTAAAGAAAATCAATAGCTATA
TTTTACATCTCCTTTTTTTGCTGTCTTTTAATTAGCCTTGTTTTGCTGTTATCTTGATTGAAACTGTAAC
TTCTTCACCTGCTTCTTTTCTTTGTAGGTTTTGCCAGCCCAGAAACAGGCATGGCTGTGCAAGGCCAGAG
CACCATGCACAATGCGCTGCATGTCTTCATGAACGGCTCAATGTCCTCAGTCCAGGGCTCAGCCAACGAC
CCCATCTTCCTCCTTCACCATGCTTTCATTGACAGGTAACAAACACGTCATGACATTAGACTGCACAGTT
TTTGACAAAGTTCATACAATCTGTTGTTTATAGCTGCTACAATTAGTGAAGTTTGTGAATGTACTTGGAT
GAGCAGCGAAAGATCAATTGAGATCAATTGTTAGAGTTTGGTTGCCCTGCAGAGCAAAGAACAAAAAATA
ATCTGGTGGCTTTACTGCGTGAGGTTATTATTGGTGGAATAGAAACACAAAACATAATTGCATTTATTTG
TTTAATTTTTTATCTTATCTTAACTTTCATCTTGCATATTTGTTTCTTACATCATTTCTAGCATCTTTGA
GCGCTGGCTAAGAACTCATCAGCCTCCCCGGTCCATCTACCCACGTACCAATGCACCAATTGGCCACAAT
GACGGCTACTACATGGTGCCATTCCTTCCTCTTTATAGGAATGGAGACTACCTCCTGTCCAACAATGCTC
TTGGATACGAGTACGCCTACCTGTTGGACCCAGGTCATTGCACAACACCAGAAATGCCCTCTGATCTGCA
AAAGACGTGAATATCTGTTCAGACACCCATATCCACTCTGTTCCACACAGGTCAGAGGTTTGTCCAGGAG
TTCTTGACAGAGGTGTAAAAAGTACTCAAAAATTTTACTCAAGTGAAAGTACAAGTACTTAGGGAAAATT
TTACTCAATTAAAAGTAAAAGTATCTGGCTAGAATCTTACTTGAGTAAAAGTAAAAAAGTACTCCATTAA
AATTGTACTTGAGTATTAAGGAAGTAAAAGTAAAAGCAAGAAAGAAAACTAGAGATTCTTGTTTAAGCTT
TTAATCTCAAAAAACATTAAATGAAATGCATACAAGGTTTTATCCTGCTTTAGAACTGTTTGTATTTAAT
TATCAAACTATAAGACAGACAATCTAATGCCAGTACACGCTACTCAAAGTTGTAAAACCTCAGATTTAAC
TTCAGTAGAAGCTGATTCTCAAAATTGTTAGTGTCAAGCCTAGCTCTTTTGGGGCTGAAAAGCAATCCTG
CAGTGCTGAAAAGCCTCTCACAGGCAGCCGATGCGGGAAGAGGTGTATTAGTCTTGATAGAGAGGCTGCA
AATAGCAGGAAACGTGAGCAGAGACTCCCTGGTGTCTGAAACACAGGCCAGATGGGCCCTCGAGGATATC
ACAAGTTTGTACAAAAAAGCTGAACGAGAAACGTAAAATGATATAAATATCAATATATTAAATTAGATTT
TGCATAAAAAACAGACTACATAATACTGTAAAACACAACATATCCAGTCACTATGGCGGCCGCATTAGGC
ACCCCAGGCTTTACACTTTATGCTTCCGGCTCGTATAATGTGTGGATTTTGAGTTAGGATCCGTCGAGAT
TTTCAGGAGCTAAGGAAGCTAAAATGGAGAAAAAAATCACTGGATATACCACCGTTGATATATCCCAATG
GCATCGTAAAGAACATTTTGAGGCATTTCAGTCAGTTGCTCAATGTACCTATAACCAGACCGTTCAGCTG
GATATTACGGCCTTTTTAAAGACCGTAAAGAAAAATAAGCACAAGTTTTATCCGGCCTTTATTCACATTC
TTGCCCGCCTGATGAATGCTCATCCGGAATTCCGTATGGCAATGAAAGACGGTGAGCTGGTGATATGGGA
TAGTGTTCACCCTTGTTACACCGTTTTCCATGAGCAAACTGAAACGTTTTCATCGCTCTGGAGTGAATAC
CACGACGATTTCCGGCAGTTTCTACACATATATTCGCAAGATGTGGCGTGTTACGGTGAAAACCTGGCCT
ATTTCCCTAAAGGGTTTATTGAGAATATGTTTTTCGTCTCAGCCAATCCCTGGGTGAGTTTCACCAGTTT
TGATTTAAACGTGGCCAATATGGACAACTTCTTCGCCCCCGTTTTCACCATGGGCAAATATTATACGCAA
GGCGACAAGGTGCTGATGCCGCTGGCGATTCAGGTTCATCATGCCGTTTGTGATGGCTTCCATGTCGGCA
GAATGCTTAATGAATTACAACAGTACTGCGATGAGTGGCAGGGCGGGGCGTAAACGCGTGGATCCGGCTT
ACTAAAAGCCAGATAACAGTATGCGTATTTGCGCGCTGATTTTTGCGGTATAAGAATATATACTGATATG
TATACCCGAAGTATGTCAAAAAGAGGTATGCTATGAAGCAGCGTATTACAGTGACAGTTGACAGCGACAG
CTATCAGTTGCTCAAGGCATATATGATGTCAATATCTCCGGTCTGGTAAGCACAACCATGCAGAATGAAG
CCCGTCGTCTGCGTGCCGAACGCTGGAAAGCGGAAAATCAGGAAGGGATGGCTGAGGTCGCCCGGTTTAT
TGAAATGAACGGCTCTTTTGCTGACGAGAACAGGGGCTGGTGAAATGCAGTTTAAGGTTTACACCTATAA
AAGAGAGAGCCGTTATCGTCTGTTTGTGGATGTACAGAGTGATATTATTGACACGCCCGGGCGACGGATG
GTGATCCCCCTGGCCAGTGCACGTCTGCTGTCAGATAAAGTCTCCCGTGAACTTTACCCGGTGGTGCATA
TCGGGGATGAAAGCTGGCGCATGATGACCACCGATATGGCCAGTGTGCCGGTCTCCGTTATCGGGGAAGA
AGTGGCTGATCTCAGCCACCGCGAAAATGACATCAAAAACGCCATTAACCTGATGTTCTGGGGAATATAA
ATGTCAGGCTCCCTTATACACAGCCAGTCTGCAGGTCGACCATAGTGACTGGATATGTTGTGTTTTACAG
TATTATGTAGTCTGTTTTTTATGCAAAATCTAATTTAATATATTGATATTTATATCATTTTACGTTTCTC
GTTCAGCTTTCTTGTACAAAGTGGTGATATCAAGATCT
