>Addgene plasmid #89376 | E1b-GFP-Tol2-Gateway mmu SE-Irf2bpl G | depositor partial sequence | sequence record 173142 | Super-enhancer region
GGACTCGAATTTCAGCAGGTGAGAGAAATCAAGGCAACAGAGCCCAGTGTGGCTAAGGTCACACACTAAG
GTCGGGCTGCAGGGACAGAGCTAAGGACAGGCTTCAGACAGACCCACAACCAAGGCCCCAGCCCAGTACA
GAGGAGGAGCAAACATTTCCCAGCTTGTGTCTGAAGTAGACCCCAGCACTTTCCACACCCGAGACCTTGA
GGCAGCGGCTGTCCTTTCTTCTGGGGAAATAGAGGCCCTGGGGTTCCCCTGGAGCCCCCTTGGCAAATTA
GGTCCAGACCAGGCAAAGCTCTCCAATGACTCAACTCCCAGGGAGGCCTTGAAACACCAGACCAGACATT
TAAAAAAAAGGAAAGAAAGAAAAAGAAAGAAAGAAAGAAAAAAAAAAAACTGGCAGGATTCAAGAGAAGG
GATTAGATCATTGCAACAGGATGAAGGAAATGAGGAACCTAGGGAGGGGAGGAGGGACAGGGGCCAAGAA
TGTCTCAAGACAACCCCAAGCGCCTACAGATTAAAGCAGGCTCGTGCACCAACAGCTGAGGCCACTGCCA
GGAAGTCCTGGCCTCATTCAGCCCCTTTAGGGCGGGGTAAAAATAATCTCGTCCATACACAAGGAGATCA
CACACTCACAGATCAGCAACCAAATCCCGGGGAGGCTGTGAGCACGGTAAAGACGTTTGGGCACCCTATG
TGTACAGACAAAATTCAGCCACACAGACACATGTGTGCAGAAGTCCGGGGCCTGGCGTGCAAGCCCACGG
GACTGTGTGTGTGTGTGTGTTTGCGTGCAGTCTACAAACATGTTTTCACAAAGCTCTGGGGAGAAGCGAT
CATTCATCTCCCAGGAATCTTAGCAACAGCCATCCCCAGAAAAGGCTCTGCCAGCTGGAGCGGGGATGAG
TCAGCAGAGGGCTGGTGGGGGAGGGGCAGCTCCGCCCCTGGCCTGGCCTCCCCCTTCTCCTGGGAAGGTC
TCCAGGCCTAGCCTGGCCCTGGCTGCTGCTCCTGGGTCACTGCCTTGGCACTGGGGGCCGAGAACACATT
CCTGGAACCGGCCAGCACAGACGGCTAGAGGGTTTTCCCTCCTCCTGCTTCCCCCTCCAGTCCCGCCCCA
CACCCGCCCTTTTATTTTTCCTTCTCGCTGCAGAACCAAAACACCGTGTTCACGAGCCCTGGAATGGGAG
CCAAATGGCAAGCATAGAGCGATTGGACACAGGAGCTGCCAGGCCCAAGCAGGCCAGGCAATGAGGACAC
CTCCTGTCAGCAGCCCAGGGCCCAGCGAGGGGCTGTCATACTCTCCTTCCATCTATCCCGGCAAAGGGTC
ATTGCTCAGGGCTCCTGGGAACTGGAGTTCAAGGTGATGGCTGCTGGGGAGCTAGGCTGTGTCACTCAGC
CTGGATAGCTGAGGCTGAGGTTGCTAACACGGGAGGGGAGGGTGACCGGAGGAACAGCAGATTCATCATG
ACATCATTGCCTGAGAGCATCAAGTTCACCTTCACTGCGTGCTCAGGAGTGGCAGAACCGTCTTTTTTTC
AGATGGGGAGATGAAGATGCAAGACGGGAGAGGCCTGGGGCCCAAGGTCATCTGCAGAGACAAGCCCCAG
GCGCTAGATGAAGTGAAAGCAGGCTACAGCCGACTTGGATTAAGGACAGGTAGCCCTTGCTAGTTCCCCA
GGCTCCACCTACCCCTAGTGTGCCAGGTCCATACAAAAACAAACAGAATAAAAAACAAAACAAAGAGCTA
GCGAAATCTCATCCCTGTCCCCAAACGGATCTCAACGAGGAGCCAAAGGCGGCGGCGGCTCTGCAGCCTT
GGTGAAGGTTGTCGTGAGCAGGGGCAGTAACCACCCGGCCCGGCCCAAATCCCTGGCCTCTTTACTGGAG
GCAGGAAATGAATAAAAAGCTAAATGAGTTTGGAAATGCCAGGAGGCAGTGTTTATCCCCCTTCCCCCAC
CCCCTCCCCTTGGCAAGGACCGTGTAAAGTTACAGTTTAATCTTGGAAATGCCAGACAGCTGTTCCCCGT
TGCTAAGAGACTGGCCCACATTATGCAGATGTCAGAGACCTCAAATGTCTGCCGGAAATTACTGATCATG
TTGGAAGAGCAGAGGGGCCTTCTCTCGGCCCGGGAAGCGCTCAGCAGGAGACCCCCTGGGGATAGCAGAA
ATAAGGAGTCCACCCCTCCCTGCCTCTTCCTCAGATTCTCTGGAACCTTGGCTTCTGGGCTAGTCCTGAC
TCATGGCCCCTTTCTCCTTTCTGTCTCCTCCTATACCCCTGCCTCTATCCTTCCAGGACAATGTACACCG
AC
